Addgene plasmid #206941: 1M-Mx-FLAG
Purpose: Mammalian Expression of 1M-Mx-FLAG EMcapsulins
Depositing lab: Gil Westmeyer. Publication: Genetically encoded barcodes for correlative volume electron microscopy. Sigmund F, Berezin O, Beliakova S, Magerl B, Drawitsch M, Piovesan A, Goncalves F, Bodea SV, Winkler S, Bousraou Z, Grosshauser M, Samara E, Pujol-Marti J, Schadler S, So C, Irsen S, Walch A, Kofler F, Piraud M, Kornfeld J, Briggman K, Westmeyer GG. Nat Biotechnol. 2023 Apr 17. doi: 10.1038/s41587-023-01713-y. PubMed 37069313.
Backbone
  Vector backbone: pcDNA 3.1 (+) Zeo
  Vector type: Mammalian Expression
Growth in bacteria
  Bacterial resistance: Ampicillin, 100 μg/mL
  Growth temperature: 37°C
  Growth strain: NEB Stable
  Copy number: High Copy
Gene/Insert
  Gene/Insert name: MmMT3, MxEnc
  Species: M. musculus (mouse)
  Tag / fusion protein: FLAG (C terminal on insert)
  Cloning method: Gibson Cloning
Terms and licenses: Academic/Nonprofit Terms; Industry Terms: Not Available to Industry
How to cite: 1M-Mx-FLAG was a gift from Gil Westmeyer (Addgene plasmid # 206941 ; http://n2t.net/addgene:206941 ; RRID:Addgene_206941)
