[The description below was written by a language model from this plasmid's Addgene catalogue record and pLannotate feature annotations shown in this document.]
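Description:
1M-Mx-FLAG is a mammalian expression plasmid built on the pcDNA 3.1 (+) Zeo backbone, about 6.1 kb in the sequenced record, that encodes an "EMcapsulin", an engineered encapsulin-based genetically encoded barcode for correlative volume electron microscopy. It is propagated in E. coli through a high-copy ColE1/pUC-type origin with ampicillin selection (AmpR under its own bla promoter). It also carries an f1 origin for single-stranded DNA production. For selection in mammalian cells, an SV40 early promoter together with the bacterial EM7 promoter drives the Sh ble gene (BleoR), conferring Zeocin resistance, followed by an SV40 polyadenylation signal.

The payload sits between the CMV immediate-early enhancer/promoter and the bGH polyadenylation signal, with a T7 promoter just upstream of the insert. The catalogue lists the insert as MmMT3 and MxEnc with a C-terminal FLAG tag. The feature table identifies a mouse metallothionein-3 (Mt3) segment at the start of the open reading frame and a FLAG epitope match at its end. The intervening region, presumably the MxEnc encapsulin shell sequence, is not annotated by the automated tool. The record does not say which organism MxEnc comes from, and the listed species, mouse, applies to the metallothionein part. Metallothionein binds heavy metals, so fusing it to a self-assembling shell protein would be expected to give electron-dense nanocompartments. The "1M" in the name plausibly denotes a single metallothionein copy, though the record does not say so. Short hits to an HIV-1 LTR, an insulin signal sequence, a Klebsiella ble and lacI are small fragments and are probably annotation artefacts or backbone remnants rather than functional elements.
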