Features (pLannotate 1.2.2; 23 found; start..end, strand, type, name):
     28..80      -  misc_feature   bom (fragment): basis of mobility region from pBR322
    235..614     +  enhancer       CMV enhancer: human cytomegalovirus immediate early enhancer
    615..818     +  promoter       CMV promoter: human cytomegalovirus (CMV) immediate early promoter
    814..847     +  LTR            5' LTR (truncated) (fragment): truncated 5' long terminal repeat (LTR) from HIV-1
    863..881     +  promoter       T7 promoter: promoter for bacteriophage T7 RNA polymerase
    964..1095    +  CDS            Mt3 (fragment): MT3_MOUSE - Experimental evidence at protein level: Swiss-Prot protein existence level 1. Binds heavy metals. Contains three zinc and three copper atoms per polypeptide chain and only a negligible amount of cadmium. Inhibits survival and neurite formation of cortical neurons in vitro (By similarity). From Mus musculus (Mouse).
   1514..1534    +  sig_peptide    insulin signal sequence (fragment): signal sequence of human preproinsulin
   2050..2072    +  CDS            5xFLAG (fragment): five tandem FLAG® epitope tags
   2127..2351    +  polyA_signal   bGH poly(A) signal: bovine growth hormone polyadenylation signal
   2355..2376    +  promoter       SV40 promoter (fragment): SV40 enhancer and early promoter
   2397..2825    +  rep_origin     f1 ori (sequence partly withheld): f1 bacteriophage origin of replication; arrow indicates direction of (+) strand synthesis
   2839..3168    +  promoter       SV40 promoter: SV40 enhancer and early promoter
   3216..3263    +  promoter       EM7 promoter: synthetic bacterial promoter&nbsp
   3282..3656    +  CDS            BleoR: antibiotic-binding protein; Sh ble from Streptoalloteichus hindustanus; confers resistance to bleomycin, phleomycin, and Zeocin™
   3666..3791    +  CDS            ble (fragment): BLE_KLEPN - Experimental evidence at protein level: Swiss-Prot protein existence level 1. Binding protein with a strong affinity to the bleomycin family of antibiotics. Binds to CL990; an antimitotic-antibiotic compound. From Klebsiella pneumoniae.
   3786..3907    +  polyA_signal   SV40 poly(A) signal: SV40 polyadenylation signal
   3980..3996    -  protein_bind   lac operator: The lac repressor binds to the lac operator to inhibit transcription in E. coli. This inhibition can be relieved by adding lactose or isopropyl-β-D-thiogalactopyranoside (IPTG). lac repressor encoded by lacI
   4004..4034    -  promoter       lac promoter: promoter for the E. coli lac operon
   4049..4070    -  protein_bind   CAP binding site: CAP binding activates transcription in the presence of cAMP. E. coli catabolite activator protein
   4083..4175    -  CDS            lacI (fragment): lac repressor; lacI; The lac repressor binds to the lac operator to inhibit transcription in E. coli. This inhibition can be relieved by adding lactose or isopropyl-β-D-thiogalactopyranoside (IPTG).
   4358..4946    -  rep_origin     ori: high-copy-number ColE1/pMB1/pBR322/pUC origin of replication
   5117..5977    -  CDS            AmpR: β-lactamase; bla; confers resistance to ampicillin, carbenicillin, and related antibiotics
   5978..6082    -  promoter       AmpR promoter: bla
>Addgene plasmid #206941 | 1M-Mx-FLAG | addgene full sequence | sequence record 409219 | Addgene NGS Result
GACGGATCGGGAGATCTCCCGATCCCCTATGGTGCACTCTCAGTACAATCTGCTCTGATGCCGCATAGTT
AAGCCAGTATCTGCTCCCTGCTTGTGTGTTGGAGGTCGCTGAGTAGTGCGCGAGCAAAATTTAAGCTACA
ACAAGGCAAGGCTTGACCGACAATTGCATGAAGAATCTGCTTAGGGTTAGGCGTTTTGCGCTGCTTCGCG
ATGTACGGGCCAGATATACGCGTTGACATTGATTATTGACTAGTTATTAATAGTAATCAATTACGGGGTC
ATTAGTTCATAGCCCATATATGGAGTTCCGCGTTACATAACTTACGGTAAATGGCCCGCCTGGCTGACCG
CCCAACGACCCCCGCCCATTGACGTCAATAATGACGTATGTTCCCATAGTAACGCCAATAGGGACTTTCC
ATTGACGTCAATGGGTGGAGTATTTACGGTAAACTGCCCACTTGGCAGTACATCAAGTGTATCATATGCC
AAGTACGCCCCCTATTGACGTCAATGACGGTAAATGGCCCGCCTGGCATTATGCCCAGTACATGACCTTA
TGGGACTTTCCTACTTGGCAGTACATCTACGTATTAGTCATCGCTATTACCATGGTGATGCGGTTTTGGC
AGTACATCAATGGGCGTGGATAGCGGTTTGACTCACGGGGATTTCCAAGTCTCCACCCCATTGACGTCAA
TGGGAGTTTGTTTTGGCACCAAAATCAACGGGACTTTCCAAAATGTCGTAACAACTCCGCCCCATTGACG
CAAATGGGCGGTAGGCGTGTACGGTGGGAGGTCTATATAAGCAGAGCTCTCTGGCTAACTAGAGAACCCA
CTGCTTACTGGCTTATCGAAATTAATACGACTCACTATAGGGAGACCCAAGCTGGCTAGCGTTTAAACTT
AAGCTTGGTACCGAGCTCGGATCCACTAGTCCAGTGTGGTGGAATTCGCCACCATGGACCCTGAGACATG
CCCTTGTCCAACAGGCGGCAGCTGCACCTGTAGCGACAAGTGCAAGTGCAAAGGCTGCAAGTGTACCAAC
TGCAAGAAGTCCTGCTGCAGCTGCTGTCCTGCCGGCTGTGAAAAGTGCGCCAAGGACTGCGTGTGCAAGG
GCGAAGAAGGCGCCAAAGCCGAGGCCGAGAAGTGCTCTTGTTGTCAGGGCAGCGGCCCGGGCCCTGACTT
CCTGGGCCACGCCGAGAACCCCCTGAGAGAAGAGGAATGGGCCAGACTGAACGAGACAGTGATCCAGGTG
GCCAGGCGGAGCCTCGTGGGCAGAAGAATCCTGGACATCTACGGCCCTCTGGGCGCTGGCGTGCAGACAG
TGCCTTACGATGAGTTCCAGGGCGTGTCCCCTGGCGCCGTGGATATTGTGGGCGAGCAGGAAACCGCTAT
GGTGTTCACCGACGCCAGAAAGTTCAAGACCATCCCTATTATCTACAAGGACTTCCTGCTGCACTGGCGG
GACATCGAGGCCGCCAGAACCCACAACATGCCCCTGGATGTGTCTGCCGCTGCTGGCGCTGCTGCTCTGT
GTGCCCAGCAGGAAGATGAGCTGATCTTTTACGGCGACGCCAGGCTGGGCTACGAGGGCCTGATGACAGC
TAACGGCAGACTGACCGTGCCCCTGGGCGATTGGACATCTCCTGGCGGCGGATTCCAGGCCATCGTGGAA
GCCACCAGAAAGCTGAACGAGCAGGGCCACTTCGGCCCCTACGCTGTGGTGCTGAGCCCCAGACTGTACA
GCCAGCTGCACAGAATCTACGAAAAGACCGGCGTGCTGGAAATCGAGACAATCAGACAGCTGGCCTCCGA
CGGCGTGTACCAGAGCAACAGACTGAGAGGCGAGAGCGGCGTGGTGGTGTCCACCGGCAGAGAAAACATG
GACCTGGCCGTGTCTATGGACATGGTGGCCGCTTACCTGGGCGCCTCCAGAATGAACCACCCCTTCAGAG
TGCTGGAAGCCCTGCTGCTGAGAATCAAGCACCCCGACGCCATCTGCACCCTGGAAGGCGCAGGCGCCAC
AGAGAGAAGAGGGTCAGGAGATTACAAAGATGACGATGATAAATGAGCGGCCGCTCGAGTCTAGAGGGCC
CGTTTAAACCCGCTGATCAGCCTCGACTGTGCCTTCTAGTTGCCAGCCATCTGTTGTTTGCCCCTCCCCC
GTGCCTTCCTTGACCCTGGAAGGTGCCACTCCCACTGTCCTTTCCTAATAAAATGAGGAAATTGCATCGC
ATTGTCTGAGTAGGTGTCATTCTATTCTGGGGGGTGGGGTGGGGCAGGACAGCAAGGGGGAGGATTGGGA
AGACAATAGCAGGCATGCTGGGGATGCGGTGGGCTCTATGGCTTCTGAGGCGGAAAGAACCAGCTGGGGC
TCTAGGGGGTATCCCC
[124 nt withheld, positions 2397-2520]
C
[91 nt withheld, positions 2522-2612]
A
[49 nt withheld, positions 2614-2662]
CCTTTGACGTTGGAGTCCACGTTCTTT
[37 nt withheld, positions 2690-2726]
ACCCTATCTCGGTCTATTCTTTTGATTTATAAGGGATTTTGCCGATTTCGGCCTATTGGTTAAAAAATGA
GCTGATTTAACAAAAATTTAACGCGAATTAATTCTGTGGAATGTGTGTCAGTTAGGGTGTGGAAAGTCCC
CAGGCTCCCCAGCAGGCAGAAGTATGCAAAGCATGCATCTCAATTAGTCAGCAACCAGGTGTGGAAAGTC
CCCAGGCTCCCCAGCAGGCAGAAGTATGCAAAGCATGCATCTCAATTAGTCAGCAACCATAGTCCCGCCC
CTAACTCCGCCCATCCCGCCCCTAACTCCGCCCAGTTCCGCCCATTCTCCGCCCCATGGCTGACTAATTT
TTTTTATTTATGCAGAGGCCGAGGCCGCCTCTGCCTCTGAGCTATTCCAGAAGTAGTGAGGAGGCTTTTT
TGGAGGCCTAGGCTTTTGCAAAAAGCTCCCGGGAGCTTGTATATCCATTTTCGGATCTGATCAGCACGTG
TTGACAATTAATCATCGGCATAGTATATCGGCATAGTATAATACGACAAGGTGAGGAACTAAACCATGGC
CAAGTTGACCAGTGCCGTTCCGGTGCTCACCGCGCGCGACGTCGCCGGAGCGGTCGAGTTCTGGACCGAC
CGGCTCGGGTTCTCCCGGGACTTCGTGGAGGACGACTTCGCCGGTGTGGTCCGGGACGACGTGACCCTGT
TCATCAGCGCGGTCCAGGACCAGGTGGTGCCGGACAACACCCTGGCCTGGGTGTGGGTGCGCGGCCTGGA
CGAGCTGTACGCCGAGTGGTCGGAGGTCGTGTCCACGAACTTCCGGGACGCCTCCGGGCCGGCCATGACC
GAGATCGGCGAGCAGCCGTGGGGGCGGGAGTTCGCCCTGCGCGACCCGGCCGGCAACTGCGTGCACTTCG
TGGCCGAGGAGCAGGACTGACACGTGCTACGAGATTTCGATTCCACCGCCGCCTTCTATGAAAGGTTGGG
CTTCGGAATCGTTTTCCGGGACGCCGGCTGGATGATCCTCCAGCGCGGGGATCTCATGCTGGAGTTCTTC
GCCCACCCCAACTTGTTTATTGCAGCTTATAATGGTTACAAATAAAGCAATAGCATCACAAATTTCACAA
ATAAAGCATTTTTTTCACTGCATTCTAGTTGTGGTTTGTCCAAACTCATCAATGTATCTTATCATGTCTG
TATACCGTCGACCTCTAGCTAGAGCTTGGCGTAATCATGGTCATAGCTGTTTCCTGTGTGAAATTGTTAT
CCGCTCACAATTCCACACAACATACGAGCCGGAAGCATAAAGTGTAAAGCCTGGGGTGCCTAATGAGTGA
GCTAACTCACATTAATTGCGTTGCGCTCACTGCCCGCTTTCCAGTCGGGAAACCTGTCGTGCCAGCTGCA
TTAATGAATCGGCCAACGCGCGGGGAGAGGCGGTTTGCGTATTGGGCGCTCTTCCGCTTCCTCGCTCACT
GACTCGCTGCGCTCGGTCGTTCGGCTGCGGCGAGCGGTATCAGCTCACTCAAAGGCGGTAATACGGTTAT
CCACAGAATCAGGGGATAACGCAGGAAAGAACATGTGAGCAAAAGGCCAGCAAAAGGCCAGGAACCGTAA
AAAGGCCGCGTTGCTGGCGTTTTTCCATAGGCTCCGCCCCCCTGACGAGCATCACAAAAATCGACGCTCA
AGTCAGAGGTGGCGAAACCCGACAGGACTATAAAGATACCAGGCGTTTCCCCCTGGAAGCTCCCTCGTGC
GCTCTCCTGTTCCGACCCTGCCGCTTACCGGATACCTGTCCGCCTTTCTCCCTTCGGGAAGCGTGGCGCT
TTCTCATAGCTCACGCTGTAGGTATCTCAGTTCGGTGTAGGTCGTTCGCTCCAAGCTGGGCTGTGTGCAC
GAACCCCCCGTTCAGCCCGACCGCTGCGCCTTATCCGGTAACTATCGTCTTGAGTCCAACCCGGTAAGAC
ACGACTTATCGCCACTGGCAGCAGCCACTGGTAACAGGATTAGCAGAGCGAGGTATGTAGGCGGTGCTAC
AGAGTTCTTGAAGTGGTGGCCTAACTACGGCTACACTAGAAGAACAGTATTTGGTATCTGCGCTCTGCTG
AAGCCAGTTACCTTCGGAAAAAGAGTTGGTAGCTCTTGATCCGGCAAACAAACCACCGCTGGTAGCGGTG
GTTTTTTTGTTTGCAAGCAGCAGATTACGCGCAGAAAAAAAGGATCTCAAGAAGATCCTTTGATCTTTTC
TACGGGGTCTGACGCTCAGTGGAACGAAAACTCACGTTAAGGGATTTTGGTCATGAGATTATCAAAAAGG
ATCTTCACCTAGATCCTTTTAAATTAAAAATGAAGTTTTAAATCAATCTAAAGTATATATGAGTAAACTT
GGTCTGACAGTTACCAATGCTTAATCAGTGAGGCACCTATCTCAGCGATCTGTCTATTTCGTTCATCCAT
AGTTGCCTGACTCCCCGTCGTGTAGATAACTACGATACGGGAGGGCTTACCATCTGGCCCCAGTGCTGCA
ATGATACCGCGAGACCCACGCTCACCGGCTCCAGATTTATCAGCAATAAACCAGCCAGCCGGAAGGGCCG
AGCGCAGAAGTGGTCCTGCAACTTTATCCGCCTCCATCCAGTCTATTAATTGTTGCCGGGAAGCTAGAGT
AAGTAGTTCGCCAGTTAATAGTTTGCGCAACGTTGTTGCCATTGCTACAGGCATCGTGGTGTCACGCTCG
TCGTTTGGTATGGCTTCATTCAGCTCCGGTTCCCAACGATCAAGGCGAGTTACATGATCCCCCATGTTGT
GCAAAAAAGCGGTTAGCTCCTTCGGTCCTCCGATCGTTGTCAGAAGTAAGTTGGCCGCAGTGTTATCACT
CATGGTTATGGCAGCACTGCATAATTCTCTTACTGTCATGCCATCCGTAAGATGCTTTTCTGTGACTGGT
GAGTACTCAACCAAGTCATTCTGAGAATAGTGTATGCGGCGACCGAGTTGCTCTTGCCCGGCGTCAATAC
GGGATAATACCGCGCCACATAGCAGAACTTTAAAAGTGCTCATCATTGGAAAACGTTCTTCGGGGCGAAA
ACTCTCAAGGATCTTACCGCTGTTGAGATCCAGTTCGATGTAACCCACTCGTGCACCCAACTGATCTTCA
GCATCTTTTACTTTCACCAGCGTTTCTGGGTGAGCAAAAACAGGAAGGCAAAATGCCGCAAAAAAGGGAA
TAAGGGCGACACGGAAATGTTGAATACTCATACTCTTCCTTTTTCAATATTATTGAAGCATTTATCAGGG
TTATTGTCTCATGAGCGGATACATATTTGAATGTATTTAGAAAAATAAACAAATAGGGGTTCCGCGCACA
TTTCCCCGAAAAGTGCCACCTGACGTC
